>Addgene plasmid #216985 | pET26b(modified)-Sm-R | addgene full sequence | sequence record 445017 | Addgene NGS Result
TGGTGCATGCAAGGAGATGGCGCCCAACAGTCCCCCGGCCACGGGGCCTGCCACCATACCCACGCCGAAA
CAAGCGCTCATGAGCCCGAAGTGGCGAGCCCGATCTTCCCCATCGGTGATGTCGGCGATATAGGCGCCAG
CAACCGCACCTGTGGCGCCGGTGATGCCGGCCACGATGCGTCCGGCGTAGAGGATCGAGATCTCGATCCC
GCGAAATTAATACGACTCACTATAGGGGAATTGTGAGCGGATAACAATTCCCCTCTAGAAATAATTTTGT
TTAACTTTAAGAAGGAGATATACATATGGTGACCGGCTACCGGCTGTTCGAGGAGATTCTGGTTTCTCAA
GGCAGTTCAGGTGGTGGCGGGAGCGGAGGTGGAGGCTCGAGCGGTGAAATTAAAAAAATTATGCAAGCCG
TGAACGACTTTTTCGGTGAACACGTAGCTCCTCCTCATAAAATTACCTCGGTGGAAGCTACTGAAGATGA
AGGTTGGAGAGTTATTGTTGAAGTCATTGAAGAACGAGAATATATGAAAAAATACGCCAAAGATGAAATG
CTCGGAACGTACGAGTGCTTTGTAAATAAAGAAAAAGAAGTCATTTCATTCAAACGACTCGACGTCAGAT
ATAGAAGCGCCATTGGCATTGAAGCATAAGGCTGTTTTGGCGGATGAGAGAAGATTGAGATCCGGCTGCT
AACAAAGCCCGAAAGGAAGCTGAGTTGGCTGCTGCCACCGCTGAGCAATAACTAGCATAACCCCTTGGGG
CCTCTAAACGGGTCTTGAGGGGTTTTTTGCTGAAAGGAGGAACTATATCCGGATTGGCGAATGGG
[124 nt withheld, positions 836-959]
C
[91 nt withheld, positions 961-1051]
A
[49 nt withheld, positions 1053-1101]
CCTTTGACGTTGGAGTCCACGTTCTTT
[37 nt withheld, positions 1129-1165]
ACCCTATCTCGGTCTATTCTTTTGATTTATAAGGGATTTTGCCGATTTCGGCCTATTGGTTAAAAAATGA
GCTGATTTAACAAAAATTTAACGCGAATTTTAACAAAATATTAACGCTTACAATTTAGGTGGCACTTTTC
GGGGAAATGTGCGCGGAACCCCTATTTGTTTATTTTTCTAAATACATTCAAATATGTATCCGCTCATGAA
TTAATTCTTAGAAAAACTCATCGAGCATCAAATGAAACTGCAATTTATTCATATCAGGATTATCAATACC
ATATTTTTGAAAAAGCCGTTTCTGTAATGAAGGAGAAAACTCACCGAGGCAGTTCCATAGGATGGCAAGA
TCCTGGTATCGGTCTGCGATTCCGACTCGTCCAACATCAATACAACCTATTAATTTCCCCTCGTCAAAAA
TAAGGTTATCAAGTGAGAAATCACCATGAGTGACGACTGAATCCGGTGAGAATGGCAAAAGTTTATGCAT
TTCTTTCCAGACTTGTTCAACAGGCCAGCCATTACGCTCGTCATCAAAATCACTCGCATCAACCAAACCG
TTATTCATTCGTGATTGCGCCTGAGCGAGACGAAATACGCGATCGCTGTTAAAAGGACAATTACAAACAG
GAATCGAATGCAACCGGCGCAGGAACACTGCCAGCGCATCAACAATATTTTCACCTGAATCAGGATATTC
TTCTAATACCTGGAATGCTGTTTTCCCGGGGATCGCAGTGGTGAGTAACCATGCATCATCAGGAGTACGG
ATAAAATGCTTGATGGTCGGAAGAGGCATAAATTCCGTCAGCCAGTTTAGTCTGACCATCTCATCTGTAA
CATCATTGGCAACGCTACCTTTGCCATGTTTCAGAAACAACTCTGGCGCATCGGGCTTCCCATACAATCG
ATAGATTGTCGCACCTGATTGCCCGACATTATCGCGAGCCCATTTATACCCATATAAATCAGCATCCATG
TTGGAATTTAATCGCGGCCTAGAGCAAGACGTTTCCCGTTGAATATGGCTCATAACACCCCTTGTATTAC
TGTTTATGTAAGCAGACAGTTTTATTGTTCATGACCAAAATCCCTTAACGTGAGTTTTCGTTCCACTGAG
CGTCAGACCCCGTAGAAAAGATCAAAGGATCTTCTTGAAATCGTTTTGGTCTGCGCGTAATCTCTTGCTC
TGAAAACGAAAAAACCGCCTTGCAGGGCGGTTTTTCGAAGGTTCTCTGAACTACCAACTCTTTGAACCGA
GGTAACTGGCTTGGAGGAGCGCAGTCACCAAAACTTGTCCTTTCAGTTTAGCCTTAACCGGCGCATGACT
TCAAGACTAACTCCTCTAAATCAATTACCAGTGGCTGCTGCCAGTGGTGCTTTTGCATGTCTTTCCGGGT
TGGACTCAAGACGATAGTTACCGGATAAGGCGCAGCGGTCGGACTGAACGGGGGGTTCGTGCATACAGTC
CAGCTTGGAGCGAACTGCCTACCCGGAACTGAGTGTCAGGCGTGGAATGAGACAAACGCGGCCATAACAG
CGGAATGACACCGGTAAACCGAAAGGCAGGAACAGGAGAGCGCACGAGGGAGCCGCCAGGGGGAAACGCC
TGGTATCTTTATAGTCCTGTCGGGTTTCGCCACCACTGATTTGAGCGTCAGATTTCGTGATGCTTGTCAG
GGGGGCGGAGCCTATGGAAAAACGTATGGAAAAACGCCAGCAACGCGGCCTTTTTACGGTTCCTGGCCTT
TTGCTGGCCTTTTGCTCACATGTTCTTTCCTGCGTTATCCCCTGATTCTGTGGATAACCGTATTACCGCC
TTTGAGTGAGCTGATACCGCTCGCCGCAGCCGAACGACCGAGCGCAGCGAGTCAGTGAGCGAGGAAGCGG
AAGAGCGCCTGATGCGGTATTTTCTCCTTACGCATCTGTGCGGTATTTCACACCGCAATGGTGCACTCTC
AGTACAATCTGCTCTGATGCCGCATAGTTAAGCCAGTATACACTCCGCTATCGCTACGTGACTGGGTCAT
GGCTGCGCCCCGACACCCGCCAACACCCGCTGACGCGCCCTGACGGGCTTGTCTGCTCCCGGCATCCGCT
TACAGACAAGCTGTGACCGTCTCCGGGAGCTGCATGTGTCAGAGGTTTTCACCGTCATCACCGAAACGCG
CGAGGCAGCTGCGGTAAAGCTCATCAGCGTGGTCGTGAAGCGATTCACAGATGTCTGCCTGTTCATCCGC
GTCCAGCTCGTTGAGTTTCTCCAGAAGCGTTAATGTCTGGCTTCTGATAAAGCGGGCCATGTTAAGGGCG
GTTTTTTCCTGTTTGGTCACTGATGCCTCCGTGTAAGGGGGATTTCTGTTCATGGGGGTAATGATACCGA
TGAAACGAGAGAGGATGCTCACGATACGGGTTACTGATGATGAACATGCCCGGTTACTGGAACGTTGTGA
GGGTAAACAACTGGCGGTATGGATGCGGCGGGACCAGAGAAAAATCACTCAGGGTCAATGCCAGCGCTTC
GTTAATACAGATGTAGGTGTTCCACAGGGTAGCCAGCAGCATCCTGCGATGCAGATCCGGAACATAATGG
TGCAGGGCGCTGACTTCCGCGTTTCCAGACTTTACGAAACACGGAAACCGAAGACCATTCATGTTGTTGC
TCAGGTCGCAGACGTTTTGCAGCAGCAGTCGCTTCACGTTCGCTCGCGTATCGGTGATTCATTCTGCTAA
CCAGTAAGGCAACCCCGCCAGCCTAGCCGGGTCCTCAACGACAGGAGCACGATCATGCGCACCCGTGGGG
CCGCCATGCCGGCGATAATGGCCTGCTTCTCGCCGAAACGTTTGGTGGCGGGACCAGTGACGAAGGCTTG
AGCGAGGGCGTGCAAGATTCCGAATACCGCAAGCGACAGGCCGATCATCGTCGCGCTCCAGCGAAAGCGG
TCCTCGCCGAAAATGACCCAGAGCGCTGCCGGCACCTGTCCTACGAGTTGCATGATAAAGAAGACAGTCA
TAAGTGCGGCGACGATAGTCATGCCCCGCGCCCACCGGAAGGAGCTGACTGGGTTGAAGGCTCTCAAGGG
CATCGGTCGAGATCCCGGTGCCTAATGAGTGAGCTAACTTACATTAATTGCGTTGCGCTCACTGCCCGCT
TTCCAGTCGGGAAACCTGTCGTGCCAGCTGCATTAATGAATCGGCCAACGCGCGGGGAGAGGCGGTTTGC
GTATTGGGCGCCAGGGTGGTTTTTCTTTTCACCAGTGAGACGGGCAACAGCTGATTGCCCTTCACCGCCT
GGCCCTGAGAGAGTTGCAGCAAGCGGTCCACGCTGGTTTGCCCCAGCAGGCGAAAATCCTGTTTGATGGT
GGTTAACGGCGGGATATAACATGAGCTGTCTTCGGTATCGTCGTATCCCACTACCGAGATATCCGCACCA
ACGCGCAGCCCGGACTCGGTAATGGCGCGCATTGCGCCCAGCGCCATCTGATCGTTGGCAACCAGCATCG
CAGTGGGAACGATGCCCTCATTCAGCATTTGCATGGTTTGTTGAAAACCGGACATGGCACTCCAGTCGCC
TTCCCGTTCCGCTATCGGCTGAATTTGATTGCGAGTGAGATATTTATGCCAGCCAGCCAGACGCAGACGC
GCCGAGACAGAACTTAATGGGCCCGCTAACAGCGCGATTTGCTGGTGACCCAATGCGACCAGATGCTCCA
CGCCCAGTCGCGTACCGTCTTCATGGGAGAAAATAATACTGTTGATGGGTGTCTGGTCAGAGACATCAAG
AAATAACGCCGGAACATTAGTGCAGGCAGCTTCCACAGCAATGGCATCCTGGTCATCCAGCGGATAGTTA
ATGATCAGCCCACTGACGCGTTGCGCGAGAAGATTGTGCACCGCCGCTTTACAGGCTTCGACGCCGCTTC
GTTCTACCATCGACACCACCACGCTGGCACCCAGTTGATCGGCGCGAGATTTAATCGCCGCGACAATTTG
CGACGGCGCGTGCAGGGCCAGACTGGAGGTGGCAACGCCAATCAGCAACGACTGTTTGCCCGCCAGTTGT
TGTGCCACGCGGTTGGGAATGTAATTCAGCTCCGCCATCGCCGCTTCCACTTTTTCCCGCGTTTTCGCAG
AAACGTGGCTGGCCTGGTTCACCACGCGGGAAACGGTCTGATAAGAGACACCGGCATACTCTGCGACATC
GTATAACGTTACTGGTTTCACATTCACCACCCTGAATTGACTCTCTTCCGGGCGCTATCATGCCATACCG
CGAAAGGTTTTGCGCCATTCGATGGTGTCCGGGATCTCGACGCTCTCCCTTATGCGACTCCTGCATTAGG
AAGCAGCCCAGTAGTAGGTTGAGGCCGTTGAGCACCGCCGCCGCAAGGAA
Features (pLannotate 1.2.2; 18 found; start..end, strand, type, name):
    218..236     +  promoter       T7 promoter: promoter for bacteriophage T7 RNA polymerase
    237..261     +  protein_bind   lac operator: The lac repressor binds to the lac operator to inhibit transcription in E. coli. This inhibition can be relieved by adding lactose or isopropyl-β-D-thiogalactopyranoside (IPTG). lac repressor encoded by lacI
    276..298     +  RBS            RBS: efficient ribosome binding site from bacteriophage T7 gene 10 (Olins and Rangwala, 1989)
    695..744     +  CDS            SET1 (fragment): solubility-enhancement tag derived from T7 phage gene 10B
    752..799     +  terminator     T7 terminator: transcription terminator for bacteriophage T7 RNA polymerase
    836..1264    +  rep_origin     f1 ori (sequence partly withheld): f1 bacteriophage origin of replication; arrow indicates direction of (+) strand synthesis
   1317..1374    +  promoter       AmpR promoter (fragment): bla
   1383..2198    -  CDS            KanR: aminoglycoside phosphotransferase; aph(3')-Ia; confers resistance to kanamycin in bacteria or G418 (Geneticin®) in eukaryotes
   2320..2865    +  rep_origin     p15A ori: Plasmids containing the medium-copy-number p15A origin of replication can be propagated in E. coli cells that contain a second plasmid with the ColE1 origin.
   2925..3058    +  rep_origin     RSF ori (fragment): Plasmids containing the RSF 1030 origin of replication can be propagated in E. coli cells that contain additional plasmids with compatible origins.
   3063..3202    -  misc_feature   bom: basis of mobility region from pBR322
   3304..3495    -  CDS            rop: Rop protein, which maintains plasmids at low copy number; rop
   3512..3892    +  CDS            YPB1_ECOLX: Protein predicted: Swiss-Prot protein existence level 4. From Escherichia coli.
   3964..4255    -  CDS            TcR (fragment): tetracycline efflux protein; tet; confers resistance to tetracycline
   4270..4291    -  protein_bind   CAP binding site: CAP binding activates transcription in the presence of cAMP. E. coli catabolite activator protein
   4304..5386    -  CDS            lacI: lac repressor; lacI; The lac repressor binds to the lac operator to inhibit transcription in E. coli. This inhibition can be relieved by adding lactose or isopropyl-β-D-thiogalactopyranoside (IPTG).
   5387..5464    -  promoter       lacI promoter: lacI
   5472..196     -  CDS            TcR (fragment) (across the origin): tetracycline efflux protein; tet; confers resistance to tetracycline
