[The description below was written by a language model from this plasmid's Addgene catalogue record and pLannotate feature annotations shown in this document.]
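Description:
pET26b(modified)-Sm-R is a bacterial expression plasmid of about 5.6 kb, built on a modified pET26b backbone and designed to produce the gas vesicle protein GvpR from Priestia megaterium fused at its N terminus, through a linker, to the Small BiT fragment of split NanoLuc luciferase. The fusion was assembled by Gibson cloning. The feature table does not annotate the insert itself, but the unannotated interval between the T7 gene 10 ribosome binding site and the T7 terminator is where the coding sequence would sit. Transcription is driven by a T7 promoter followed by a lac operator, and the plasmid carries its own lacI gene with its promoter, so expression requires a host supplying T7 RNA polymerase and is inducible with IPTG. A short match to a T7 gene 10B-derived tag just upstream of the terminator is probably a residual backbone sequence rather than a functional element.

Selection is by kanamycin resistance (aph(3')-Ia). The annotated replication origin is p15A rather than the usual pET pBR322-type origin, which is presumably part of the "modified" designation, though the record does not explain the changes. p15A is compatible with ColE1-type plasmids, allowing co-maintenance with a second construct. The bom and rop elements, an f1 origin and tetracycline-resistance gene fragments are also detected as backbone remnants, and the plasmid is catalogued as low copy.

The associated study mapped protein-protein interactions among gas vesicle assembly proteins. This construct would therefore be co-expressed with a partner carrying the complementary luciferase fragment, so that an interaction with GvpR reconstitutes luminescence.
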