Addgene plasmid #216985: pET26b(modified)-Sm-R
Purpose: Expression of Small BiT-Linker-GvpR
Depositing lab: George Lu. Depositing organization: Rice University. Publication: Elucidating the assembly of gas vesicles by systematic protein-protein interaction analysis. Iburg M, Anderson AP, Wong VT, Anton ED, He A, Lu GJ. EMBO J. 2024 Oct;43(19):4156-4172. doi: 10.1038/s44318-024-00178-2. Epub 2024 Sep 3. PubMed 39227754.
Backbone
  Vector backbone: pET26b
  Vector type: Bacterial Expression
Growth in bacteria
  Bacterial resistance: Kanamycin, 50 μg/mL
  Growth temperature: 30°C
  Growth strain: DH5alpha
  Copy number: Low Copy
Gene/Insert
  Gene/Insert name: Small BiT-Linker-GvpR
  Species: Synthetic; Priestia megaterium
  Tag / fusion protein: Split Nanoluciferase SmallBiT (N terminal on insert)
  Cloning method: Gibson Cloning
Terms and licenses: Academic/Nonprofit Terms; Industry Terms: Not Available to Industry
Depositor comments: Please visit https://www.biorxiv.org/content/10.1101/2023.07.23.550228v1 for bioRxiv preprint.
How to cite: pET26b(modified)-Sm-R was a gift from George Lu (Addgene plasmid # 216985 ; http://n2t.net/addgene:216985 ; RRID:Addgene_216985)
